Addgene plasmid #51814: pC5Kan-P2A
Purpose: P2A peptide from porcine teschovirus-1 flanked by restriction sites in shuttle vector for easy cloning of multiple separate proteins to be expressed from single message
Depositing lab: Barry Ganetzky. Depositing organization: University of Wisconsin, Madison. Publication: Expression of multiple transgenes from a single construct using viral 2A peptides in Drosophila. Daniels RW, Rossano AJ, Macleod GT, Ganetzky B. PLoS One. 2014 Jun 19;9(6):e100637. doi: 10.1371/journal.pone.0100637. eCollection 2014. PubMed 24945148.
Backbone
  Vector backbone: pC5-Kan_delta_SphI
  Backbone manufacturer: EF090405
  Backbone size w/o insert (bp): 2619
  Total vector size (bp): 2685
  Modifications to backbone: P2A peptide coding sequence inserted in middle of MCS of pC5-Kan shuttle vector for easy transfer into C5-series Drosophila expression vectors.
  Vector type: shuttle vector for insect expression vectors
Growth in bacteria
  Bacterial resistance: Kanamycin, 50 μg/mL
  Growth temperature: 37°C
  Growth strain: DH5alpha
  Copy number: High Copy
Gene/Insert
  Gene/Insert name: P2A peptide (alt name: 2A peptide from porcine teschovirus-1)
  Species: Synthetic; porcine teschovirus-1
  Insert size (bp): 66
  Mutation: codons altered for Drosophila and to eliminate restriction sites
  GenBank ID: NP_740353
  Entrez Gene: PTV1gp1 (a.k.a. PTV1gp1)
  Cloning method: Restriction Enzyme; 5′ cloning site BamHI (destroyed during cloning); 3′ cloning site BglII (not destroyed)
  Sequencing primers: 5′ AAGCAGCAGATTACGCGCAG; 3′ GCCATCACGAGATTTCGATTCC
Terms and licenses: Academic/Nonprofit Terms; Industry Terms: Not Available to Industry
Depositor comments: Useful for cloning two proteins for bicistronic expression. Proteins undergo an efficient co-translational separation event due to the presence of the 2A peptide sequence derived from porcine teschovirus-1.
How to cite: pC5Kan-P2A was a gift from Barry Ganetzky (Addgene plasmid # 51814 ; http://n2t.net/addgene:51814 ; RRID:Addgene_51814)
