[The description below was written by a language model from this plasmid's Addgene catalogue record and pLannotate feature annotations shown in this document.]
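Description:
pC5Kan-P2A is a small (about 2.7 kb) bacterial shuttle vector built on the pC5-Kan_delta_SphI backbone. It serves as an intermediate cloning plasmid for assembling multi-protein open reading frames before they are moved into the C5 series of Drosophila expression vectors. It is maintained in E. coli at high copy from a ColE1/pUC-type origin and selected with kanamycin through the Tn5-derived neo (nptII) gene. The feature table also picks up short remnants flanking that marker or left over from the backbone: fragments of the bleomycin-binding gene, the Tn5 transposase, an f1 origin, the pBR322 bom region and a very short oriV match. All of these are partial, so they are probably non-functional carry-over. No eukaryotic promoter or terminator is annotated, which fits its role as a promoterless shuttle rather than an expression plasmid.

The payload is a 66 bp synthetic sequence encoding the 2A peptide of porcine teschovirus-1 (P2A), placed in the middle of the multiple cloning site. Its codons were altered for Drosophila usage and to remove internal restriction sites. It was inserted between BamHI and BglII, destroying the BamHI site and leaving the BglII site intact. The automated annotation did not flag the P2A segment, so its position comes only from the catalogue description. Restriction sites on either side allow one coding sequence to be cloned upstream and another downstream in frame. After the assembled cassette is transferred to an expression vector, a single message is produced and the two proteins separate co-translationally at the 2A sequence. The depositor describes this separation as efficient and recommends the plasmid for bicistronic expression of separate proteins from a single transgene in flies.
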