Features (pLannotate 1.2.2; 7 found; start..end, strand, type, name):
    307..322     +  rep_origin     oriV (fragment): incP origin of replication
    439..540     -  CDS            ble (fragment): BLE_KLEPN - Experimental evidence at protein level: Swiss-Prot protein existence level 1. Binding protein with a strong affinity to the bleomycin family of antibiotics. Binds to CL990; an antimitotic-antibiotic compound. From Klebsiella pneumoniae.
    564..1355    -  CDS            neo: KKA2_KLEPN - Also known as kan, nptII. Experimental evidence at protein level: Swiss-Prot protein existence level 1. Resistance to kanamycin, neomycin, paromomycin, ribostamycin, butirosin and gentamicin B. From Klebsiella pneumoniae.
   1387..1710    -  CDS            tnpA (fragment): TN5P_ECOLX - Also known as tnp. Experimental evidence at protein level: Swiss-Prot protein existence level 1. Mediates transposition of transposon Tn5 by a 'cut and paste' mechanism. First, the monomeric transposase binds the 19 bp inverted DNA repeats flanking the transposon. Then, dimerization of the DNA- bound transposase creates a synaptic DNA complex. After nicking of the first DNA strand, excision of the transposon proceeds through a series of intermediates. The transposase then mediates the insertion of the transposon at a new site by strand transfer. The activity of the wild- type tran
   1719..1903    -  rep_origin     f1 ori (fragment): f1 bacteriophage origin of replication; arrow indicates direction of (+) strand synthesis
   1913..1964    +  misc_feature   bom (fragment): basis of mobility region from pBR322
   2150..53      -  rep_origin     ori (across the origin): high-copy-number ColE1/pMB1/pBR322/pUC origin of replication
>Addgene plasmid #51814 | pC5Kan-P2A | depositor full sequence | sequence record 79554 | pC5Kan-P2A sequence 2685 bps
GTGGTTTTTTTGTTTGCAAGCAGCAGATTACGCGCAGAAAAAAAGGATCTCAAGAAGATCCTTTGATCTT
TTCTACTGAACGGTGATCCCCACCGGAATTGCGGCCTCAGCAGATTAATCTGGCCGGCCTACTTAATTAA
GTGGAATTCAAAGGTACCCGCCCGGGATCAGATCCGCGGCCGCATAGGCCACTAGTGGATCTGGATCCTT
CTTAAGAAGAGCTCTAAAGCTTTATCTAGAGTCGACCTCGAACGTTAACTCGAGGCCTATAAGATCCGGC
GCCACCAACTTCTCCCTGCTGAAGCAGGCCGGCGACGTGGAGGAGAACCCCGGCCCCGCCCCCAGATCTC
TTGCATACTACCTGCAGGATACCGGTATAACGCGTATAGCTAGCTTTCCTAGGTCTGCGATCGCAAAGGC
GCGCCATAGTTTAAACAAGCCGGCGTCCCGGAAAACGATTCCGAAGCCCAACCTTTCATAGAAGGCGGCG
GTGGAATCGAAATCTCGTGATGGCAGGTTGGGCGTCGCTTGGTCGGTCATTTCGAACCCCAGAGTCCCGC
TCAGAAGAACTCGTCAAGAAGGCGATAGAAGGCGATGCGCTGCGAATCGGGAGCGGCGATACCGTAAAGC
ACGAGGAAGCGGTCAGCCCATTCGCCGCCAAGCTCTTCAGCAATATCACGGGTAGCCAACGCTATGTCCT
GATAGCGGTCCGCCACACCCAGACGGCCACAGTCGATGAATCCAGAAAAGCGGCCATTTTCCACCATGAT
ATTCGGCAAGCAGGCATCGCCATGGGTCACGACGAGATCCTCGCCGTCGGGCATACGCGCCTTGAGCCTG
GCGAACAGTTCGGCTGGCGCGAGCCCCTGATGCTCTTCGTCCAGATCATCCTGATCGACAAGACCGGCTT
CCATCCGAGTACGTGCTCGCTCGATGCGATGTTTCGCTTGGTGGTCGAATGGGCAGGTAGCCGGATCAAG
CGTATGCAGCCGCCGCATTGCATCAGCCATGATGGATACTTTCTCGGCAGGAGCAAGGTGAGATGACAGG
AGATCCTGCCCCGGCACTTCGCCCAATAGCAGCCAGTCCCTTCCCGCTTCAGTGACAACGTCGAGCACAG
CTGCGCAAGGAACGCCCGTCGTGGCCAGCCACGATAGCCGCGCTGCCTCGTCTTGCAGTTCATTCAGGGC
ACCGGACAGGTCGGTCTTGACAAAAAGAACCGGGCGCCCCTGCGCTGACAGCCGGAACACGGCGGCATCA
GAGCAGCCGATTGTCTGTTGTGCCCAGTCATAGCCGAATAGCCTCTCCACCCAAGCCGCCGGAGAACCTG
CGTGCAATCCATCTTGTTCAATCATGCGAAACGATCCTCATCCTGTCTCTTGATCAGACCTTGATCCCCT
GCGCCATCAGATCCTTGGCGGCAAGAAAGCCATCCAGTTTACTTTGCAGGGCTTCCCAACCTTACCAGAG
GGCGCCCCAGCTGGCAATTCCGGTTCGCTTGCTGTCCATAAAACCGCCCAGTCTAGCTATCGCCATGTAA
GCCCACTGCAAGCTACCTGCTTTCTCTTTGCGCTTGCGTTTTCCCTTGTCCAGATAGCCCAGTAGCTGAC
ATTCATCCGGGGTCAGCACCGTTTCTGCGGACTGGCTTTCTACGTGTTCCGCTTCCTTTAGCAGCCCTTG
CGCCCTGAGTGCTTGCGGCAGCGTGAAGCTAATTCATGGTTAAATTTTTGTTAAATCAGCTCATTTTTTA
ACCAATAGGCCGAAATCGGCAAAATCCCTTATAAATCAAAAGAATAGCCCGAGATAGGGTTGAGTGTTGT
TCCAGTTTGGAACAAGAGTCCACTATTAAAGAACGTGGACTCCAACGTCAAAGGGCGAAAAACCGTCTAT
CAGGGCGATGGCCGGATCAGCTTATGCGGTGTGAAATACCGCACAGATGCGTAAGGAGAAAATACCGCAT
CAGGCGCTCTTCCGCTTCCTCGCTCACTGACTCGCTGCGCTCGGTCGTTCGGCTGCGGCGAGCGGTATCA
GCTCACTCAAAGGCGGTAATACGGTTATCCACAGAATCAGGGGATAACGCAGGAAAGAACATGTGAGCAA
AAGGCCAGCAAAAGGCCAGGAACCGTAAAAAGGCCGCGTTGCTGACGTTTTTCCATAGGCTCCGCCCCCC
TGACGAGCATCACAAAAATCGACGCTCAAGTCAGAGGTGGCGAAACCCGACAGGACTATAAAGATACCAG
GCGTTTCCCCCTGGAAGCTCCCTCGTGCGCTCTCCTGTTCCGACCCTGCCGCTTACCGGATACCTGTCCG
CCTTTCTCCCTTCGGGAAGCGTGGCGCTTTCTCATAGCTCACGCTGTAGGTATCTCAGTTCGGTGTAGGT
CGTTCGCTCCAAGCTGGGCTGTGTGCACGAACCCCCCGTTCAGCCCGACCGCTGCGCCTTATCCGGTAAC
TATCGTCTTGAGTCCAACCCGGTAAGACACGACTTATCGCCACTGGCAGCAGCCACTGGTAACAGGATTA
GCAGAGCGAGGTATGTAGGCGGTGCTACAGAGTTCTTGAAGTGGTGGCCTAACTACGGCTACACTAGAAG
GACAGTATTTGGTATCTGCGCTCTGCTGAAGCCAGTTACCTTCGGAAAAAGAGTTGGTAGCTCTTGATCC
GGCAAACAAACCACCGCTGGTAGCG
