>Addgene plasmid #51814 | pC5Kan-P2A | depositor partial sequence | sequence record 79555 | P2A peptide
GGCGCCACCAACTTCTCCCTGCTGAAGCAGGCCGGCGACGTGGAGGAGAACCCCGGCCCC
