>Addgene plasmid #51814 | pC5Kan-P2A | addgene partial sequence | sequence record 82077 | pBR322ori-3 5'-tttgtttgcaagcagcagat-3'
CCTTTGATCTTTTCTACTGAACGGTGATCCCCACCGGAATTGCGGCCTCAGCAGATTAATCTGGCCGGCC
TACTTAATTAAGTGGAATTCAAAGGTACCCGCCCGGGATCAGATCCGCGGCCGCATAGGCCACTAGTGGA
TCTGGATCCTTCTTAAGAAGAGCTCTAAAGCTTTATCTAGAGTCGACCTCGAACGTTAACTCGAGGCCTA
TAAGATCCGGCGCCACCAACTTCTCCCTGCTGAAGCAGGCCGGCGACGTGGAGGAGAACCCCGGCCCCGC
CCCCAGATCTCTTGCATACTACCTGCAGGATACCGGTATAACGCGTATAGCTAGCTTTCCTAGGTCTGCG
ATCGCAAAGGCGCGCCATAGTTTAAACAAGCCGGCGTCCCGGAAAACGATTCCGAAGCCCAACCTTTCAT
AGAAGGCGGCGGTGGAATCGAAATCTCGTGATGGCAGGTTGGGCGTCGCTTGGTCGGTCATTTCGAACCC
CAGAGTCCCGCTCAGAAGAACTCGTCAAGAAGGCGATAGAAGGCGATGCGCTGCGAATCGGGAGCGGCGA
TACCGTAAAGCACGAGGAAGCGGTCAGCCCATTCGCCGCCAAGCTCTTCAGCAATATCACGGGTAGCCAA
CGCTATGTCCTGATAGCGGTCCGCCACACCCAGACGGCCACAGTCGATGAATCCAGAAAAGCGGCCATTT
TCCACCATGATATTCGGCAAGCAGGCATCGCCATGGGTCACGACGAGATCCTCGCCGTCGGGCATACGCG
CCTTGAGCCTGGCGAACAGTTCGGCTGGCGCGAGCCCCTGATGCTCTTCGTCCAGATCATCCTGATCGAC
AAGACCGGCTTCCATCCGAGTACGTGCTCGCTCGATGCGATGTTTCGCTTGGTGGTCGAATGGGCAGGTA
GCCGGATCAAGCGTATGCAGCCGCCGCATTGCATCAGCCATGATGGATACTTTCTCGGCAGGAGCAAGGT
GAGATGACAGGAGATCCTGCCCCGGCACTTCGCC
